>Addgene plasmid #201970 | pBEL2759 | addgene full sequence | sequence record 400020 | Addgene NGS Result
CACTCGCGACCGGTGAGTGCTAGGTCGGGACGGTGAGGCCAGGCCCGTCGTCGCAGCGAGTGGCAGCGAG
GACAACTTGAGCCGTCCGTCGCGGGCACTGCGCCCGGCCAGCGTAAGTAGCGGGGTTGCCGTCACCCGGT
GACCCCCGTTTCATCCCCGATCCGGAGGAATCACTTCGCAATGGGCGTCCAAATCGACGTGACGGGGTTG
AGCAAGTCTTTCGGGTCGTCAAAGATCTGGGAAGACGTGACCATGTCGATCCCGGCCGGCGAGGTGAGCG
TGCTGCTGGGCCCCTCCGGTACCGGCAAATCCGTGTTCCTGAAGTCGCTGATCGGTTTGCTCCGCCCCGA
ACGTGGCTCCATCGTCATCGACGGCACCGACATCCTGCAGTGCTCGGCCAAGGAGCTCTACGAGATCCGC
ACGCTGTTCGGTGTGCTGTTCCAGGACGGCGCGCTGTTCGGCTCGATGAACATCTACGACAACACCGCGT
TCCCGCTCCGTGAGCACACCAAGAAGAGCGAGAGCGAAATCCGCAAGATCGTGATGGAGAAGCTCGACCT
GGTCGGTATGCCCAACGACGGGCACAAGTTCCCCGGTGAGATCTCCGGCGGTATGCGCAAGCGCGCCGGT
CTGGCCCGCGCACTCGTGCTCGATCCGGAGATCATCCTCTGCGACGAGCCGGACTCGGGTCTGGACCCGG
TGCGTACGGCCTACCTGTCGCAGCTGCTGATCGACATCAACGCGCAGATCGACGCGACCGTGCTGATCGT
GACGCACAACATCAACATCGCCCGCACCGTGCCCGACAACATGGGCATGCTGTTCCGCAAGCAGCTGGTG
ATGTTCGGCCCGCGTGAGGTGCTTCTGACCAGCGAGGAGCCGGTGGTCAAGCAGTTCCTCAACGGCCGCC
GTATCGGCCCGATCGGTATGTCGGAGGAGAAGGACGAGGCCACCGCGGCCGCCGAGCAGGCCCTGGTGGA
CGCCGGCCAGCACGACGGCGGTGTCGAGGAGATCGAGGGTGTGCCGCCGCAGCTGCAGGCCACCCCGGGT
ATGCCCGAGCGCAAGGCCGTGGCCCGCCGCAAGGCCCGCGTGCGCGAGATCCTGCACACCCTCCCGCCCG
CCGCGCAGGCCGCGATCCTCGAAGAGCTCGACCGCGACCAGCCGCAGCTGTCCGCCCCGACCACCCAGAC
GGCCGCCACCGCGCCCGTCGAGAACTACGACGACTCGCCGACGGGCGTCATCGAGGTGCCCAAGCAGGCG
TAAGATCCAGCTGCAGAATTCGAAGCTTATCGATGTCGACGTAGTTAACTAGCGTACGATCGACTGCCAG
GCATCAAATAAAACGAAAGGCTCAGTCGAAAGACTGGGCCTTTCGTTTTATGCCATCATGGCCGCGGTGA
TCAGCTAGCTCGAGCACGTGTTGACAATTAATCATCGGCATAGTATATCGGCATAGTATAATACGACAAG
GTGAGGAACTAAACCATGGCTAAGTTGACCAGTGCCGTTCCGGTGCTCACCGCGCGCGACGTCGCCGGAG
CGGTCGAGTTCTGGACCGACCGGCTCGGGTTCTCCCGGGACTTCGTGGAGGACGACTTCGCCGGTGTGGT
CCGGGACGACGTGACCCTGTTCATCAGCGCGGTCCAGGACCAGGTGGTGCCGGACAACACCCTGGCCTGG
GTGTGGGTGCGCGGCCTGGACGAGCTGTACACCGAGTGGTCGGAGGTCGTGTCCACGAACTTCCGGGACG
CCTCCGGGCCGGCCATGACCGAGATCGGCGAGCAGCCGTGGGGGCGGGAGTTCGCCCTGCGCGACCCGGC
CGGCAACTGCGTGCACTTCGTGGCCGAGGAGCAGGACTGAGAATCTAGTTCCATGAGCGTCAGACCCCGT
AGAAAAGATCAAAGGATCTTCTTGAGATCCTTTTTTTCTGCGCGTAATCTGCTGCTTGCAAACAAAAAAA
CCACCGCTACCAGCGGTGGTTTGTTTGCCGGATCAAGAGCTACCAACTCTTTTTCCGAAGGTAACTGGCT
TCAGCAGAGCGCAGATACCAAATACTGTCCTTCTAGTGTAGCCGTAGTTAGGCCACCACTTCAAGAACTC
TGTAGCACCGCCTACATACCTCGCTCTGCTAATCCTGTTACCAGTGGCTGCTGCCAGTGGCGATAAGTCG
TGTCTTACCGGGTTGGACTCAAGACGATAGTTACCGGATAAGGCGCAGCGGTCGGGCTGAACGGGGGGTT
CGTGCACACAGCCCAGCTTGGAGCGAACGACCTACACCGAACTGAGATACCTACAGCGTGAGCTATGAGA
AAGCGCCACGCTTCCCGAGGGGAGAAAGGCGGACAGGTATCCGGTAAGCGGCAGGGTCGGAACAGGAGAG
CGCACGAGGGAGCTTCCAGGGGGAAACGCCTGGTATCTTTATAGTCCTGTCGGGTTTCGCCACCTCTGAC
TTGAGCGTCGATTTTTGTGATGCTCGTCAGGGGGGCGGAGCCTATGGAAAAACGCCAGCAACGCGGCCTT
TTTACGGTTCCTGGCCTTTTGCTGGCCTTTTGCTCACATGTTCTTTCCTGCGTTATCCCCTGATTCTGTG
GATAACCGTATTACCGCCTTTGAGTGAGCTGATACCGCTCGCCGCAGCCGAACGACCGAGCGCAACGCGT
GAGCCCACCAGCTCCGTAAGTTCGGGCGCTGTGTGGCTCGTACCCGCGCATTCAGGCGGCAGGGGGTCTA
ACGGGTCTAAGGCGGCGTGTACGGCCGCCACAGCGGCTCTCAGCGGCCCGGAAACGTCCTCGAAACGACG
CATGTGTTCCTCCTGGTTGGTACAGGTGGTTGGGGGTGCTCGGCTGTCGCTGGTGTTCCACCACCAGGGC
TCGACGGGAGAGCGGGGGAGTGTGCAGTTGTGGGGTGGCCCCTCAGCGAAATATCTGACTTGGAGCTCGT
GTCGGACCATACACCGGTGATTAATCGTGGTCTACTACCAAGCGTGAGCCACGTCGCCGACGAATTTGAG
CAGCTCTGGCTGCCGTACTGGCCGCTGGCAAGCGACGATCTGCTCGAGGGGATCTACCGCCAAAGCCGCG
CGTCGGCCCTAGGCCGCCGGTACATCGAGGCGAACCCAACAGCGCTGGCAAACCTGCTGGTCGTGGACGT
AGACCATCCAGACGCAGCGCTCCGAGCGCTCAGCGCCCGGGGGTCCCATCCGCTGCCCAACGCGATCGTG
GGCAATCGCGCCAACGGCCACGCACACGCAGTGTGGGCACTCAACGCCCCTGTTCCACGCACCGAATACG
CGCGGCGTAAGCCGCTCGCATACATGGCGGCGTGCGCCGAAGGCCTTCGGCGCGCCGTCGATGGCGACCG
CAGTTACTCAGGCCTCATGACCAAAAACCCCGGCCACATCGCCTGGGAAACGGAATGGCTCCACTCAGAT
CTCTACACACTCAGCCACATCGAGGCCGAGCTCGGCGCGAACATGCCACCGCCGCGCTGGCGTCAGCAGA
CCACGTACAAAGCGGCTCCGACGCCGCTAGGGCGGAATTGCGCACTGTTCGATTCCGTCAGGTTGTGGGC
CTATCGTCCCGCCCTCATGCGGATCTACCTGCCGACCCGGAACGTGGACGGACTCGGCCGCGCGATCTAT
GCCGAGTGCCACGCGCGAAACGCCGAATTTCCGTGCAACGACGTGTGTCCCGGACCGCTACCGGACAGCG
AGGTCCGCGCCATCGCCAACAGCATTTGGCGTTGGATCACAACCAAGTCGCGCATTTGGGCGGACGGGAT
CGTGGTCTACGAGGCCACACTCAGTGCGCGCCAGTCGGCCATCTCGCGGAAGGGCGCAGCAGCGCGCACG
GCGGCGAGCACAGTTGCGCGGCGCGCAAAGTCCGCGTCAGCCATGGAGGCATTGCTATGAGCGACGGCTA
CAGCGACGGCTACAACCGGCAGCCGACTGTCCGCAAAAAGCGGCGCGTGACCGCCGCCGAAGGCGCTCGA
ATCACCGGACTATCCGAACGCCACGTCGTCCGGCTCGTGGCGCAGGAACGCAGCGAGTGGCTCGCCGAGC
AGGCTGCACGCCGCGAACGCATCCGCGCCTATCACGACGACGAGGGCCACTCTTGGCCGCAAACGGCCAA
ACATTTCGGGCTGCATCTGGACACCGTTAAGCGACTCGGCTATCGGGCGAGGAAAGAGCGTGCGGCAGAA
CAGGAAGCGGCTCAAAAGGCCCACAACGAAGCCGACAATCCACCGCTGTTCTAACGCAATTGGGGAGCGG
GTGTCGCGGGGGTTCCGTGGGGGGTTCCGTTGCAACGGGTCGGACAGGTAAAAGTCCTGGTAGACGCTAG
TTTTCTGGTTTGGGCCATGCCTGTCTCGTTGCGTGTTTCGTTGCGCCCGTTTTGAATACCAGCCAGACGA
GACGGGGTTCTACGAATCTTGGTCGATACCAAGCCATTTCCGCTGAATATCGGGGAGCTCACCGCCAGAA
TCGGTGGTTGTGGTGATGTACGTGGCGAACTCCGTTGTAGTGCCTGTGGTGGCATCCGTGGCGCGGCCGC
GGTACCAGATCTTTAAATCTAGACGGTGACCACAACGCGCCCGCTTTGATCGGGGACGTCTGCGGCCGAC
CATTTACGGGTCTTGTTGTCGTTGGCGGTCATGGGCCGAACATACTCACCCGGATCGGAGGGCCGAGGAC
AAGGTCGAACGAGGGGCATGACCCGGTGCGGGGCTTCTTGCACTCGGCATAGGCGAGTGCTAAGAATAAC
GTTGG
Features (pLannotate 1.2.2; 6 found; start..end, strand, type, name):
    175..1152    +  CDS            mkl (fragment): MKL_MYCTU - Experimental evidence at protein level: Swiss-Prot protein existence level 1. Not known, could be involved in the transport of ribonucleotides. From Mycobacterium tuberculosis (strain ATCC 25618 / H37Rv).
   1271..1288    -  misc_feature   MCS (fragment): multiple cloning site
   1335..1381    +  terminator     rrnB T1 terminator: transcription terminator T1 from the E. coli rrnB gene
   1420..1467    +  promoter       EM7 promoter: synthetic bacterial promoter&nbsp
   1486..1860    +  CDS            BleoR: antibiotic-binding protein; Sh ble from Streptoalloteichus hindustanus; confers resistance to bleomycin, phleomycin, and Zeocin™
   1912..2500    +  rep_origin     ori: high-copy-number ColE1/pMB1/pBR322/pUC origin of replication
