[The description below was written by a language model from this plasmid's Addgene catalogue record and pLannotate feature annotations shown in this document.]
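Description:
pBEL2759 is a bacterial expression plasmid built on the pMV261-Zeo backbone and carrying wild-type mceG (MSMEG_1366) from Mycobacterium smegmatis, inserted by Gibson cloning. Its stated purpose is genetic complementation of MceG in M. smegmatis, that is, supplying the wild-type gene from a plasmid, in connection with structural work on an endogenous mycobacterial MCE lipid transporter. The name implies it serves as the wild-type reference, but any mutant versions are not part of this record.

The automated annotation of the 4,765 nt sequence identifies the insert only by homology, labelling it as a fragment matching the M. tuberculosis Mkl protein. This is presumably the mceG open reading frame rather than a separate gene. Downstream lie a remnant of the multiple cloning site and the E. coli rrnB T1 transcription terminator, which ends transcription of the insert. Selection is provided by the Sh ble gene (BleoR), driven by the synthetic EM7 bacterial promoter and conferring resistance to Zeocin, bleomycin and phleomycin. A ColE1/pUC-type origin supports propagation in E. coli. The annotation tool describes this origin class as high copy, whereas the catalogue entry lists the plasmid as low copy.

The feature table leaves roughly the second half of the plasmid unannotated, and it identifies neither the promoter driving mceG nor any mycobacterial replication origin. pMV261-family shuttle vectors generally carry a mycobacterial hsp60 promoter and a pAL5000-derived replicon for episomal maintenance in mycobacteria. These elements may account for the unannotated regions, but the record does not confirm this. No epitope tags or reporters are annotated.
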