Addgene plasmid #201970: pBEL2759
Purpose: Complementation of M. smegmatis MceG(WT)
Depositing lab: Gira Bhabha & Damian Ekiert. Depositing organization: NYU Grossman School of Medicine. Publication: Structure of an endogenous mycobacterial MCE lipid transporter. Chen J, Fruhauf A, Fan C, Ponce J, Ueberheide B, Bhabha G, Ekiert D. Res Sq. 2023 Jan 10:rs.3.rs-2412186. doi: 10.21203/rs.3.rs-2412186/v1. Preprint. PubMed 36711512.
Backbone
  Vector backbone: pMV261-Zeo
  Vector type: Bacterial Expression
Growth in bacteria
  Bacterial resistance: Bleocin (Zeocin), 50 μg/mL
  Growth temperature: 37°C
  Growth strain: DH5alpha
  Copy number: Low Copy
Gene/Insert
  Gene/Insert name: mceG (alt name: MSMEG_1366)
  Species: M. smegmatis
  Cloning method: Gibson Cloning
  Sequencing primers: 5′ cagcgaggacaacttgag; 3′ tgtcaacacgtgctcgag
Resource information
  A portion of this plasmid was derived from a plasmid made by: Jeffery Cox (source of pMV261-Zeo plasmid)
Terms and licenses: Academic/Nonprofit Terms; Industry Terms: Not Available to Industry
Depositor comments: Please visit https://www.biorxiv.org/content/10.1101/2022.12.08.519548v2.full for bioRxiv preprint.
How to cite: pBEL2759 was a gift from Gira Bhabha & Damian Ekiert (Addgene plasmid # 201970 ; http://n2t.net/addgene:201970 ; RRID:Addgene_201970)
